Addgene plasmid #39549: pAraTM-2BTMCYwt
Depositing lab: Bryan Berger. Depositing organization: Lehigh University. Publication: Identifying Key Juxtamembrane Interactions in Cell Membranes Using AraTM. Su PC, Berger BW. J Biol Chem. 2012 Jul 22. 10.1074/jbc.M112.396895 PubMed 22822084.
Backbone
  Vector backbone: pTrc99
  Backbone size w/o insert (bp): 5611
  Vector type: Bacterial Expression
Growth in bacteria
  Bacterial resistance: Kanamycin, 50 μg/mL
  Growth temperature: 37°C
  Growth strain: DH5alpha
  Copy number: High Copy
Gene/Insert
  Gene/Insert name: Integrin alpha2B TM-CYTO
  Species: Synthetic
  Insert size (bp): 138
  Promoter: Tac
  Cloning method: Restriction Enzyme; 5′ cloning site SacI (not destroyed); 3′ cloning site KpnI (not destroyed)
  Sequencing primers: 5′ ATG CCA TAG CAT TTT TAT CC; 3′ GAT TTA ATC TGT ATC AGG
Terms and licenses: Academic/Nonprofit Terms; Industry Terms: Not Available to Industry
How to cite: pAraTM-2BTMCYwt was a gift from Bryan Berger (Addgene plasmid # 39549 ; http://n2t.net/addgene:39549 ; RRID:Addgene_39549)
