[The description below was written by a language model from this plasmid's Addgene catalogue record.]
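Description:
pAraTM-2BTMCYwt is a bacterial expression plasmid built on a pTrc99 backbone (recorded as 5,611 bp without insert). It is maintained in E. coli as a high-copy plasmid under kanamycin selection. The record does not list the origin of replication or other backbone features, and no feature table is available, so the detailed architecture of the vector cannot be described beyond the catalogue fields.

The payload is a short synthetic insert of 138 bp encoding the transmembrane and cytoplasmic (TM-CYTO) region of integrin alpha2B, apparently the wild-type version judging from the "wt" in the name. It was cloned between SacI and KpnI sites, both of which are retained, so the segment can be excised or swapped. Expression is driven by the Tac promoter, a strong hybrid trp/lac promoter that is normally repressed by LacI and inducible with IPTG.

The plasmid name and the associated publication title tie it to the AraTM system, an assay for identifying juxtamembrane interactions in cell membranes. In assays of this kind, a transmembrane segment of interest is typically expressed as a fusion to the AraC transcription factor, so that self-association of the segment in the bacterial inner membrane drives a reporter from an AraC-responsive promoter. However, the record itself does not state the fusion partners, any tags or the reporter arrangement, so these should be confirmed against the full sequence. On the available information, the construct serves as the wild-type integrin alpha2B reference, presumably for comparison with mutant variants in studies of how the transmembrane and cytoplasmic juxtamembrane regions contribute to receptor association.
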