>Addgene plasmid #39549 | pAraTM-2BTMCYwt | depositor partial sequence | sequence record 49951 | Integrin alpha2B WT TM-CYTO sequence (inserted into plasmid pAraTM between SacI and KpnI)
GCGATTCCGATTTGGTGGGTGCTGGTGGGCGTGCTGGGCGGCCTGCTGCTGCTGACCATTCTGGTGCTGG
CGATGTGGAAAGTGGGCTTTTTTAAACGCAACCGCCCGCCGCTGGAAGAAGATGATGAAGAAGGCGAA
