>Addgene plasmid #39549 | pAraTM-2BTMCYwt | addgene partial sequence | sequence record 51654 | MBP-F 5'-GATGAAGCCCTGAAAGACGCGCAG-3'
GCGGAGCTCGCGATTCCGATTTGGTGGGTGCTGGTGGGCGTGCTGGGCGGCCTGCTGCTGCTGACCATTC
TGGTGCTGGCGATGTGGAAAGTGGGCTTTTTTAAACGCAACCGCCCGCCGCTGGAAGAAGATGATGAAGA
AGGCGAAGGTACCATGAACGAGTCGCTCCATCCACCGATGGATAATCGGGTACGCGAGGCTTGTCAGTAC
ATCAGCGATCACCTGGCAGACAGCAATTTTGATATCGCCAGCGTCGCACAGCATGTTTGCTTGTCGCCGT
CGCGTCTGTCACATCTTTTCCGCCAGCAGTTAGGGATTAGCGTCTTAAGCTGGCGCGAGGACCAACGTAT
CAGCCAGGCGAAGCTGCTTTTGAGCACCACCCGGATGCCTATCGCCACCGTCGGTCGCAATGTTGGTTTT
GACGATCAACTCTATTTCTCGCGGGTATTTAAAAAATGCACCGGGGCCAGCCCGAGCGAGTTCCGTGCCG
GTTGTGAAGAAAAAGTGAATGATGTAGCCGTCAAGTTGTCATAAAAGCTTGGCTGTTTTGGCGGATGAGA
GAAGATTTTCAGCCTGATACAGATTAAATCAGAACGCAGAAGCGGTCTGATAAAACAGAATTTGCCTGGC
GGCAGTAGCGCGGTGGTCCCACCTGACCCCATGCCGAACTCAGAAGTGAAACGCCGTAGCGCCGATGGTA
GTGTGGGGTCTCCCCATGCGAGAGT
