>Addgene plasmid #39549 | pAraTM-2BTMCYwt | addgene partial sequence | sequence record 51655 | pBAD-rev
CGCAACAGCCAAGCTTTTATGACAACTTGACGGCTACATCATTCACTTTTTCTTCACAACCGGCACGGAA
CTCGCTCGGGCTGGCCCCGGTGCATTTTTTAAATACCCGCGAGAAATAGAGTTGATCGTCAAAACCAACA
TTGCGACCGACGGTGGCGATAGGCATCCGGGTGGTGCTCAAAAGCAGCTTCGCCTGGCTGATACGTTGGT
CCTCGCGCCAGCTTAAGACGCTAATCCCTAACTGCTGGCGGAAAAGATGTGACAGACGCGACGGCGACAA
GCAAACATGCTGTGCGACGCTGGCGATATCAAAATTGCTGTCTGCCAGGTGATCGCTGATGTACTGACAA
GCCTCGCGTACCCGATTATCCATCGGTGGATGGAGCGACTCGTTCATGGTACCTTCGCCTTCTTCATCAT
CTTCTTCCAGCGGCGGGCGGTTGCGTTTAAAAAAGCCCACTTTCCACATCGCCAGCACCAGAATGGTCAG
CAGCAGCAGGCCGCCCAGCACGCCCACCAGCACCCACCAAATCGGAATCGCGAGCTCCGCATAATCCGGC
ACATCATACGGATAAGTCTGCGCGTCTTTCAGGGCTTCATCGACAGTCTGACGACCGCTGGCGGCGTTGA
TCACCGCAGTACGCACGGCATACCAGAAAGCGGACATCTGCGGGATGTTCGGCATGATTTCACCTTTCTG
GGCGTTTTCCATAGTGGCGGCAATACGTGGATCTTTCGCCAACTCTTCCTCGTAAGACTTCAGCGCTACG
GCACCCAGCGGTTTGTCTTTATTAACCGCTTCCAG
